>Addgene plasmid #22208 | TV-hPITX3-Reverse | depositor full sequence | sequence record 10175 | Author sequence
TCTACGGGGTCTGACGCTCAGTGGAACGAAAACTCACGTTAAGGGATTTTGGTCATGAGATTATCAAAAA
GGATCTTCACCTAGATCCTTTTAAATTAAAAATGAAGTTTTAAATCAATCTAAAGTATATATGAGTAAAC
TTGGTCTGACAGTTACCAATGCTTAATCAGTGAGGCACCTATCTCAGCGATCTGTCTATTTCGTTCATCC
ATAGTTGCCTGACTCCCCGTCGTGTAGATAACTACGATACGGGAGGGCTTACCATCTGGCCCCAGTGCTG
CAATGATACCGCGAGACCCACGCTCACCGGCTCCAGATTTATCAGCAATAAACCAGCCAGCCGGAAGGGC
CGAGCGCAGAAGTGGTCCTGCAACTTTATCCGCCTCCATCCAGTCTATTAATTGTTGCCGGGAAGCTAGA
GTAAGTAGTTCGCCAGTTAATAGTTTGCGCAACGTTGTTGCCATTGCTACAGGCATCGTGGTGTCACGCT
CGTCGTTTGGTATGGCTTCATTCAGCTCCGGTTCCCAACGATCAAGGCGAGTTACATGATCCCCCATGTT
GTGCAAAAAAGCGGTTAGCTCCTTCGGTCCTCCGATCGTTGTCAGAAGTAAGTTGGCCGCAGTGTTATCA
CTCATGGTTATGGCAGCACTGCATAATTCTCTTACTGTCATGCCATCCGTAAGATGCTTTTCTGTGACTG
GTGAGTACTCAACCAAGTCATTCTGAGAATAGTGTATGCGGCGACCGAGTTGCTCTTGCCCGGCGTCAAT
ACGGGATAATACCGCGCCACATAGCAGAACTTTAAAAGTGCTCATCATTGGAAAACGTTCTTCGGGGCGA
AAACTCTCAAGGATCTTACCGCTGTTGAGATCCAGTTCGATGTAACCCACTCGTGCACCCAACTGATCTT
CAGCATCTTTTACTTTCACCAGCGTTTCTGGGTGAGCAAAAACAGGAAGGCAAAATGCCGCAAAAAAGGG
AATAAGGGCGACACGGAAATGTTGAATACTCATACTCTTCCTTTTTCAATATTATTGAAGCATTTATCAG
GGTTATTGTCTCATGAGCGGATACATATTTGAATGTATTTAGAAAAATAAACAAATAGGGGTTCCGCGCA
CATTTCCCCGAAAAGTGCCACCTGACGTCTAAGAAACCATTATTATCATGACATTAACCTATAAAAATAG
GCGTATCACGAGGCCCTTTCGTCTCGCGCGTTTCGGTGATGACGGTGAAAACCTCTGACACATGCAGCTC
CCGGAGACGGTCACAGCTTGTCTGTAAGCGGATGCCGGGAGCAGACAAGCCCGTCAGGGCGCGTCAGCGG
GTGTTGGCGGGTGTCGGGGCTGGCTTAACTATGCGGCATCAGAGCAGATTGTACTGAGAGTGCACCATAT
GGACATATTGTCGTTAGAACGCGGCTACAATTAATACATAACCTTATGTATCATACACATACGATTTAGG
TGACACTATAGAACTCGAGCAGGTATGATTGGCTGAGGACCATGTATGAGTATAGGGGGATACTAAGCAT
TCAGGTGAGAAGGATTTTAAGTTTTTGCAGATGTAGTATAGGGTATGTAGCGTGCTATAGTGTAGATTTT
GTTGTTGTTGTTTTTTGAGACAGCATCTTGCTCTGTCACCCAGGCTGGAGTGCAGTAGCACCATCTCGGC
TCGCTGCAACCTCCGCCTCCCAGGTTCAAGCGATTCTCCTGCCTCAGCCTCCCGAGTAGCTGAGATTACA
GGCACGTGCCACCCCGCCCAGCAATTTTTGTATTTTTAGTAGGGACGGGATTTTACCATGTTGGCCAGGC
TGGTCTCGAACTCCTGACCTCAGGTGATCCACCCGCCTTGGCCTCCCAAAGTGCTGGGATTACAGGCGTG
AGCCACTGCGCCCGGCCTATAGTCTACATTTTTATTAATTCAATAAATATTGAACCCCAACTGTATACCT
GGCACAGTTCTAGTTCCCAGCAGTAAACGAAACGAAGTCTAGTTTATATATCTATGCAGAGAACCTCTCA
GCATGCACCTCTGCGTCCTTAGGATGCTATTTCCCGATTCTATCCTAAGGAGCCCCACGCAGCCCCAGCT
TTACGGCTGGGGTTGAGAAAGGCGCCAGGGAATTTACGAGGAAACGCTGCTGGGACCTAGCTAAGCCGGA
GATTTTACCCCCATTACCCTGGTCTGTGTCTTCTCTCGCCTCCAGAGCCCTCCCTCCATGGAGTTCGGCC
TGCTCAGCGAGGCAGAGGCCCGGAGCCCTGCCCTGTCGCTGTCAGACGCTGGCACTCCGCACCCCCAGCT
CCCAGAGCACGGGGATCCACCGGTCGCCACCATGGTGAGCAAGGGCGAGGAGCTGTTCACCGGGGTGGTG
CCCATCCTGGTCGAGCTGGACGGCGACGTAAACGGCCACAAGTTCAGCGTGTCCGGCGAGGGCGAGGGCG
ATGCCACCTACGGCAAGCTGACCCTGAAGTTCATCTGCACCACCGGCAAGCTGCCCGTGCCCTGGCCCAC
CCTCGTGACCACCCTGACCTACGGCGTGCAGTGCTTCAGCCGCTACCCCGACCACATGAAGCAGCACGAC
TTCTTCAAGTCCGCCATGCCCGAAGGCTACGTCCAGGAGCGCACCATCTTCTTCAAGGACGACGGCAACT
ACAAGACCCGCGCCGAGGTGAAGTTCGAGGGCGACACCCTGGTGAACCGCATCGAGCTGAAGGGCATCGA
CTTCAAGGAGGACGGCAACATCCTGGGGCACAAGCTGGAGTACAACTACAACAGCCACAACGTCTATATC
ATGGCCGACAAGCAGAAGAACGGCATCAAGGTGAACTTCAAGATCCGCCACAACATCGAGGACGGCAGCG
TGCAGCTCGCCGACCACTACCAGCAGAACACCCCCATCGGCGACGGCCCCGTGCTGCTGCCCGACAACCA
CTACCTGAGCACCCAGTCCGCCCTGAGCAAAGACCCCAACGAGAAGCGCGATCACATGGTCCTGCTGGAG
TTCGTGACCGCCGCCGGGATCACTCTCGGCATGGACGAGCTGTACAAGTAAAGCGGCCGCGACTCTAGAT
CATAATCAGCCATACCACATTTGTAGAGGTTTTACTTGCTTTAAAAAACCTCCCACACCTCCCCCTGAAC
CTGAAACATAAAATGAATGCAATTGTTGTTGTTAACTTGTTTATTGCAGCTTATAATGGTTACAAATAAA
GCAATAGCATCACAAATTTCACAAATAAAGCATTTTTTTCACTGCATTCTAGTTGTGGTTTGTCCAAACT
CATCAATGTATCTTAAGGGTACCGAGCTCGAATTCCGATCATATTCAATAACCCTTAATATAACTTCGTA
TAATGTATGCTATACGAAGTTATTAGGTCTGAAGAGGAGTTTACGTCCAGCCAAGCTTAGGATCTCGACC
AGCTTCTGATGGAATTAGAACTTGGCAAAACAATACTGAGAATGAAGTGTATGTGGAACAGAGGCTGCTG
ATCTCGTTCTTCAGGCTATGAAACTGACACATTTGGAAACCACAGTACTTAGAACCACAAAGTGGGAATC
AAGAGAAAAACAATGATCCCACGAGAGATCTATAGATCTATAGATCATGAGTGGGAGGAATGAGCTGGCC
CTTAATTTGGTTTTGCTTGTTTAAATTATGATATCCAACTATGAAACATTATCATAAAGCAATAGTAAAG
AGCCTTCAGTAAAGAGCAGGCATTTATCTAATCCCACCCCACCCCCACCCCCGTAGCTCCAATCCTTCCA
TTCAAAATGTAGGTACTCTGTTCTCACCCTTCTTAACAAAGTATGACAGGAAAAACTTCCATTTTAGTGG
ACATCTTTATTGTTTAATAGATCATCAATTTCTGCATCCCGGGGATCTGATATCATCGATGCATGGGGTC
GTGCGCTCCTTTCGGTCGGGCGCTGCGGGTCGTGGGGCGGGCGTCAGGCACCGGGCTTGCGGGTCATGCA
CCAGGTGCGCGGTCCTTCGGGCACCTCGACGTCGGCGGTGACGGTGAAGCCGAGCCGCTCGTAGAAGGGG
AGGTTGCGGGGCGCGGAGGTCTCCAGGAAGGCGGGCACCCCGGCGCGCTCGGCCGCCTCCACTCCGGGGA
GCACGACGGCGCTGCCCAGACCCTTGCCCTGGTGGTCGGGCGAGACGCCGACGGTGGCCAGGAACCACGC
GGGCTCCTTGGGCCGGTGCGGCGCCAGGAGGCCTTCCATCTGTTGCTGCGCGGCCAGCCGGGAACCGCTC
AACTCGGCCATGCGCGGGCCGATCTCGGCGAACACCGCCCCCGCTTCGACGCTCTCCGGCGTGGTCCAGA
CCGCCACCGCGGCGCCGTCGTCCGCGACCCACACCTTGCCGATGTCGAGCCCGACGCGCGTGAGGAAGAG
TTCTTGCAGCTCGGTGACCCGCTCGATGTGGCGGTCCGGATCGACGGTGTGGCGCGTGGCGGGGTAGTCG
GCGAACGCGGCGGCGAGGGTGCGTACGGCCCTGGGGACGTCGTCGCGGGTGGCGAGGCGCACCGTGGGCT
TGTACTCGGTCATGGTAAGCTTCAGCTGCTCGAGATCTAGATGGATGCAGGTCGAAAGGCCCGGAGATGA
GGAAGAGGAGAACAGCGCGGCAGACGTGCGCTTTTGAAGCGTGCAGAATGCCGGGCCTCCGGAGGACCTT
CGGGCGCCCGCCCCGCCCCTGAGCCCGCCCCTGAGCCCGCCCCCGGACCCACCCTTCCCAGCTGCTGAGC
CCAGAAAGCGAAGGAGCAAAGCTGCTATTGGCCGCTGCCCCAAAGGCCTACCCGCTTCCATTGCTCAGCG
GTGCTGTCCATCTGCACGAGACTAGTGAGACGTGCTACTTCCATTTGTCACGTCCTGCACGACGCGAGCT
GCGGGGCGGGGGGGAACTTCCTGACTAGGGGAGGAGTAGAAGGTGGCGCGAAGGGGCCACCAAAGAACGG
AGCCGGTTGGCGCTACCGGTGGATGTGGAATGTGTGCGAGGCCAGAGGCCACTTGTGTAGCGCCAAGTGC
CAGCGGGGCTGCTAAAGCGCATGCTCCAGACTGCCTTGGGAAAAGCGCCTCCCCTACCCGGTAGAATTTC
GAGGTCGAGATCCGGAACCCTTAATATAACTTCGTATAATGTATGCTATACGAAGTTATTAGGTCCCTCG
AAGAGGTTCACTAGTACTGGCCATTGCGGCCATCCTGCAAGGGCCAGGAGCACAGCGGTAAGCGCGCCCC
CTTCCGGGGGTGCAGGACATAACAGCTTCATCCCCAGTGCGGGTGGGACCCCGGCTGGGCAGCCCCGGTG
GGAGCCAGCGAGTGGCTTAGGAGGTCCCCGAGCCGGAGAATATGCGCTGGCTTGGGCGCTCTGTGACCTG
CCCCCACCCTGGCCCCCAGACTCAGAAAAGGCCTCGGCTTCGCTGCCCGGCGGCTCCCCAGAGGACGGTT
CGCTGAAAAAGAAGCAGCGGCGGCAGCGCACGCACTTCACCAGCCAGCAGCTACAGGAGCTAGAGGCGAC
CTTCCAGAGGAACCGCTACCCCGACATGAGCACGCGCGAGGAGATCGCCGTGTGGACCAACCTCACCGAG
GCCCGCGTGCGGGTATGCTCTCCAGACCCGCGACTCGCACCCGCGCGGGCCCTCCGCGCTCAGCCTGCGA
CCCGGAGGCCAGCGGTTCCACCCCACCTGCCCCCTCCCTCGGACCCCGGACCCCGGACCCTGGCTCCCGG
CCGCAGCCCCACGCGGTCTCTTGCCCGCCAACCTCCAGCCTCTGCTCCCACTGCTCCCTACTACTCGGAC
CGCGCGCTTCTTCGGCCCTGACACCGTCTCTCCTTCCCCTCACCACCCCTCCTCAACCCCATCCTACTGT
CCCGCCAGACCCTGGCGCCGATGACTCGGTCCAGCCGCCCGCGCCTTCTGTTCTCCGACCCCGGACTCCG
TGCGCTCCTTCCCTCCCACCCCGTCTCTAGCCACCTCATCTCGTTTATTGACCGCAGGGAGATCTGCCGG
TCTCCCTATAGTGAGTCGTATTAATTTCGATAAGCCAGGTTAACCTGCATTAATGAATCGGCCAACGCGC
GGGGAGAGGCGGTTTGCGTATTGGGCGCTCTTCCGCTTCCTCGCTCACTGACTCGCTGCGCTCGGTCGTT
CGGCTGCGGCGAGCGGTATCAGCTCACTCAAAGGCGGTAATACGGTTATCCACAGAATCAGGGGATAACG
CAGGAAAGAACATGTGAGCAAAAGGCCAGCAAAAGGCCAGGAACCGTAAAAAGGCCGCGTTGCTGGCGTT
TTTCCATAGGCTCCGCCCCCCTGACGAGCATCACAAAAATCGACGCTCAAGTCAGAGGTGGCGAAACCCG
ACAGGACTATAAAGATACCAGGCGTTTCCCCCTGGAAGCTCCCTCGTGCGCTCTCCTGTTCCGACCCTGC
CGCTTACCGGATACCTGTCCGCCTTTCTCCCTTCGGGAAGCGTGGCGCTTTCTCAATGCTCACGCTGTAG
GTATCTCAGTTCGGTGTAGGTCGTTCGCTCCAAGCTGGGCTGTGTGCACGAACCCCCCGTTCAGCCCGAC
CGCTGCGCCTTATCCGGTAACTATCGTCTTGAGTCCAACCCGGTAAGACACGACTTATCGCCACTGGCAG
CAGCCACTGGTAACAGGATTAGCAGAGCGAGGTATGTAGGCGGTGCTACAGAGTTCTTGAAGTGGTGGCC
TAACTACGGCTACACTAGAAGGACAGTATTTGGTATCTGCGCTCTGCTGAAGCCAGTTACCTTCGGAAAA
AGAGTTGGTAGCTCTTGATCCGGCAAACAAACCACCGCTGGTAGCGGTGGTTTTTTTGTTTGCAAGCAGC
AGATTACGCGCAGAAAAAAAGGATCTCAAGAAGATCCTTTGATCTTT
Features (pLannotate 1.2.2; 20 found; start..end, strand, type, name):
    153..1013    -  CDS            AmpR: β-lactamase; bla; confers resistance to ampicillin, carbenicillin, and related antibiotics
   1014..1118    -  promoter       AmpR promoter: bla
   1213..1248    +  CDS            rop (fragment): Rop protein, which maintains plasmids at low copy number; rop
   1350..1401    +  misc_feature   bom (fragment): basis of mobility region from pBR322
   1464..1482    +  promoter       SP6 promoter: promoter for bacteriophage SP6 RNA polymerase
   1675..1908    +  CDS            GVQW1 (fragment): GVQW1_HUMAN - Also known as TIGD1L2. Experimental evidence at transcript level: Swiss-Prot protein existence level 2. From Homo sapiens (Human).
   2228..2323    +  CDS            PITX3 (fragment): PITX3_HUMAN - Also known as PTX3. Experimental evidence at protein level: Swiss-Prot protein existence level 1. Transcriptional regulator which is important for the differentiation and maintenance of meso-diencephalic dopaminergic (mdDA) neurons during development. In addition to its importance during development, it also has roles in the long-term survival and maintenance of the mdDA neurons. Activates NR4A2/NURR1-mediated transcription of genes such as SLC6A3, SLC18A2, TH and DRD2 which are essential for development of mdDA neurons. Acts by decreasing the interaction of NR4A2/NURR1 with the
   2342..3061    +  CDS            EGFP: the original enhanced GFP (Yang et al., 1996) mammalian codon-optimized
   3078..3161    +  CDS            large T antigen (fragment): large T antigen from SV40 (simian virus 40)
   3184..3305    +  polyA_signal   SV40 poly(A) signal: SV40 polyadenylation signal
   3307..3325    -  misc_feature   MCS (fragment): pUC18/19 multiple cloning site
   3350..3383    -  protein_bind   loxP: Cre-mediated recombination occurs in the 8-bp core sequence (GCATACAT). Cre recombinase
   3434..3886    -  polyA_signal   PGK poly(A) signal: mouse phosphoglycerate kinase 1 polyadenylation signal
   3964..4563    -  CDS            PuroR: puromycin N-acetyltransferase; pac from Streptomyces alboniger; confers resistance to puromycin
   4603..5099    -  promoter       PGK promoter: mouse phosphoglycerate kinase 1 promoter
   5136..5169    -  protein_bind   loxP: Cre-mediated recombination occurs in the 8-bp core sequence (GCATACAT). Cre recombinase
   5370..5801    +  CDS            Pitx3 (fragment): PITX3_RAT - Also known as Ptx3. Experimental evidence at protein level: Swiss-Prot protein existence level 1. Transcriptional regulator which is important for the differentiation and maintenance of meso-diencephalic dopaminergic (mdDA) neurons during development. In addition to its importance during development, it also has roles in the long-term survival and maintenance of the mdDA neurons. Activates NR4A2/NURR1-mediated transcription of genes such as SLC6A3, SLC18A2, TH and DRD2 which are essential for development of mdDA neurons. Acts by decreasing the interaction of NR4A2/NURR1 with the co
   6025..6043    -  promoter       T7 promoter: promoter for bacteriophage T7 RNA polymerase
   6065..6118    -  CDS            lacI (fragment): lac repressor; lacI; The lac repressor binds to the lac operator to inhibit transcription in E. coli. This inhibition can be relieved by adding lactose or isopropyl-β-D-thiogalactopyranoside (IPTG).
   6301..6889    -  rep_origin     ori: high-copy-number ColE1/pMB1/pBR322/pUC origin of replication
