[The description below was written by a language model from this plasmid's Addgene catalogue record and pLannotate feature annotations shown in this document.]
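Description:
TV-hPITX3-Reverse is a donor (targeting) plasmid for zinc-finger nuclease–assisted homologous recombination at the human PITX3 locus, from a study on gene targeting in human embryonic stem cells and induced pluripotent stem cells. The record names no backbone. The annotated sequence of about 6.9 kb shows a standard high-copy E. coli cloning vector with a ColE1/pUC-type origin and a β-lactamase gene for ampicillin selection. SP6 and T7 promoters flank the insert region, and short rop, bom and lacI remnants are vector leftovers with no evident function here.

The payload sits between two stretches that match PITX3 and evidently serve as homology arms. The upstream arm ends in a short fragment of PITX3 coding sequence and is followed almost immediately by EGFP and an SV40 polyadenylation signal. This arrangement suggests that EGFP is placed under control of the endogenous PITX3 regulatory elements after integration, though the record does not say whether it is an in-frame fusion. The downstream arm carries a longer PITX3 coding fragment; it is annotated by similarity to the rat protein, but presumably reflects conserved human sequence. Between EGFP and this arm lies a puromycin resistance cassette made of the mouse PGK promoter, PuroR and the PGK poly(A) signal, flanked by two loxP sites. The cassette is on the opposite strand to EGFP, which probably explains the "Reverse" in the name. The loxP sites allow Cre-mediated removal of the marker once targeted clones are isolated.

PITX3 is a transcription factor involved in the development and maintenance of midbrain dopaminergic neurons. A typical use would be co-delivery with PITX3-specific ZFNs to generate puromycin-selected reporter knock-in lines in human pluripotent cells.
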