Addgene plasmid #22208: TV-hPITX3-Reverse
Depositing lab: Rudolf Jaenisch. Depositing organization: Whitehead Institute for Biomedical Research. Publication: Efficient targeting of expressed and silent genes in human ESCs and iPSCs using zinc-finger nucleases. Hockemeyer D, Soldner F, Beard C, Gao Q, Mitalipova M, Dekelver RC, Katibah GE, Amora R, Boydston EA, Zeitler B, Meng X, Miller JC, Zhang L, Rebar EJ, Gregory PD, Urnov FD, Jaenisch R. Nat Biotechnol. 2009 Sep;27(9):851-7. doi: 10.1038/nbt.1562 PubMed 19680244.
Backbone
  Vector backbone: N/A
  Backbone size w/o insert (bp): 4079
  Vector type: ZFN donor
  Selectable markers: Puromycin
Growth in bacteria
  Bacterial resistance: Ampicillin, 100 μg/mL
  Growth temperature: 37°C
  Growth strain: DH5alpha
  Copy number: High Copy
Gene/Insert
  Cloning method: Restriction Enzyme
  Sequencing primers: 5′ N/A
Terms and licenses: Academic/Nonprofit Terms; Industry Terms: Not Available to Industry
How to cite: TV-hPITX3-Reverse was a gift from Rudolf Jaenisch (Addgene plasmid # 22208 ; http://n2t.net/addgene:22208 ; RRID:Addgene_22208)
