>Addgene plasmid #22208 | TV-hPITX3-Reverse | addgene partial sequence | sequence record 28026 | 22208 with MSCV-R
ACCCGGTAGAATTTCGAGGTCGAGATCCGGAACCCTTAATATAACTTCNTATAATGTATGCTATACGAAG
TTATTAGGTCCCTCGAAGAGGTTCACTAGTACTGGCCATTGCGGCCATCCTGCAAGGGCCAGGAGCACAG
CGGTAAGCGCGCCCCCTTCCGGGGGTGCAGGACATAACAGCTTCATCCCCAGTGCGGGTGGGACCCCGGC
TGGGCAGCCCCGGTGGGAGCCAGCGAGTGGCTTAGGAGGTCCCCGAGCCGGAGAATATGCGCTGGCTTGG
GCGCTCTGTGACCTGCCCCCACCCTGGCCCCCAGACTCAGAAAAGGCCTCGGCTTCGCTGCCCGGCGGCT
CCCCAGAGGACGGTTCGCTGAAAAAGAAGCAGCGGCGGCAGCGCACGCACTTCACCAGCCAGCAGCTACA
GGAGCTAGAGGCGACCTTCCAGAGGAACCGCTACCCCGACATGAGCACGCGCGAGGAGATCGCCGTGTGG
ACCAACCTCACCGAGGCCCGCGTGCGGGTATGCTCTCCAGACCCGCGACTCGCACCCGCGCGGGCCCTCC
GCGCTCAGCCTGCGACCCGGAGGCCAGCGGTTCCACCCCACCTGCCCCCTCCCTCGGACCCCGGACCCCG
GACCCTGGCTCCCGGCCGCAGCCCCACGCGGTCTCTTGCCCGCCANNCTCCANCCTCTGCTCCCNCTGCT
CCCTACTACTCGGANCGCGCGCTTCTTCGGNCCTGACACCGTCT
